Addgene plasmid #76673: CSNK2A1 gRNA (BRDN0001145419)
Purpose: 3rd generation lentiviral gRNA plasmid targeting human CSNK2A1
Depositing lab: John Doench & David Root. Depositing organization: Broad Institute. Publication: Optimized sgRNA design to maximize activity and minimize off-target effects of CRISPR-Cas9. Doench JG, Fusi N, Sullender M, Hegde M, Vaimberg EW, Donovan KF, Smith I, Tothova Z, Wilen C, Orchard R, Virgin HW, Listgarten J, Root DE. Nat Biotechnol. 2016 Jan 18. doi: 10.1038/nbt.3437. PubMed 26780180.
Backbone
  Vector backbone: lentiGuide-Puro
  Backbone manufacturer: Zhang Lab (Addgene plasmid # 52963)
  Vector type: Mammalian Expression, Lentiviral, CRISPR
  Selectable markers: Puromycin
Growth in bacteria
  Bacterial resistance: Ampicillin, 100 μg/mL
  Growth temperature: 37°C
  Growth strain: DH5alpha
  Copy number: High Copy
Gene/Insert
  Gene/Insert name: CSNK2A1 (alt names: CSNK2A1; NM_001895.3)
  gRNA/shRNA sequence: CTAGTTGGTGAGGATAGCCA
  Species: H. sapiens (human)
  Entrez Gene: CSNK2A1 (a.k.a. CK2A1, CKII, Cka1, Cka2, OCNDS)
  Promoter: hU6
  Cloning method: Unknown
  Sequencing primers: 5′ U6-F; 3′ pS2-R
Terms and licenses: Academic/Nonprofit Terms; Industry Terms: Not Available to Industry
Depositor comments: The gRNA was designed to target the following Genbank reference sequence(s): NM_001895.3,NM_177559.2,NM_177560.2. Note that this plasmid does NOT contain Cas9. It should be used in conjunction with lentiCas9-Blast (Addgene #52962) or otherwise with cell lines already expressing Cas9. Browse the full kinome gRNA library at http://www.addgene.org/pooled-library/broadgpp-human-kinome/ or visit http://www.broadinstitute.org/rnai/public/ for detailed protocols and information.
How to cite: CSNK2A1 gRNA (BRDN0001145419) was a gift from John Doench & David Root (Addgene plasmid # 76673 ; http://n2t.net/addgene:76673 ; RRID:Addgene_76673)
