[The description below was written by a language model from this plasmid's Addgene catalogue record and pLannotate feature annotations shown in this document.]
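Description:
CSNK2A1 gRNA (BRDN0001145419) is a third-generation lentiviral guide RNA plasmid built on the lentiGuide-Puro backbone and designed to direct CRISPR-Cas9 cutting at human CSNK2A1, which encodes the casein kinase 2 alpha catalytic subunit. The guide was designed against several CSNK2A1 reference transcripts and is one member of a human kinome gRNA collection. In bacteria the 8.3 kb plasmid replicates from a high-copy ColE1/pUC-type origin and is selected with ampicillin through the bla gene. An f1 origin and remnants of a lac/T3/T7 cloning region are also annotated in the backbone.

The lentiviral transfer cassette begins with an RSV promoter fused to a truncated HIV-1 5' LTR, which makes genomic RNA production Tat-independent. This is followed by the Ψ packaging signal with a partial gag sequence, the Rev response element, and a cPPT/CTS element. It ends in a ΔU3 self-inactivating 3' LTR, downstream of which lie an SV40 poly(A) signal and an SV40 origin. Within the provirus, a human U6 RNA polymerase III promoter drives the CSNK2A1-specific spacer joined to the Streptococcus pyogenes gRNA scaffold. A separate EF-1α core promoter with its intron A expresses puromycin N-acetyltransferase, allowing selection of transduced mammalian cells, and a WPRE enhances transcript expression.

The plasmid carries no Cas9, so it is meant to be used with a separate Cas9 vector such as lentiCas9-Blast or in cell lines that already express Cas9. Its typical application is packaging into lentivirus for stable guide delivery and knockout of CSNK2A1 in human cells.
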