Features (pLannotate 1.2.2; 29 found; start..end, strand, type, name):
     14..80      +  CDS            small t antigen (fragment): SV40 (simian virus 40) small t antigen
    106..317     +  promoter       EF-1α core promoter: core promoter for human elongation factor EF-1α
    318..1256    +  intron         EF-1α intron A: intron upstream of the start codon of human EF-1α
   1278..1877    +  CDS            PuroR (fragment): puromycin N-acetyltransferase; pac from Streptomyces; confers resistance to puromycin
   1893..2481    +  misc_feature   WPRE: woodchuck hepatitis virus posttranscriptional regulatory element
   2532..2551    +  misc_feature   cPPT/CTS (fragment): central polypurine tract and central termination sequence of HIV-1
   2553..2786    +  LTR            3' LTR (ΔU3): self-inactivating 3' long terminal repeat (LTR) from HIV-1
   2864..2985    +  polyA_signal   SV40 poly(A) signal: SV40 polyadenylation signal
   3025..3160    +  rep_origin     SV40 ori: SV40 origin of replication
   3181..3199    -  promoter       T7 promoter: promoter for bacteriophage T7 RNA polymerase
   3207..3362    +  CDS            lacZα (fragment): LacZα fragment of β-galactosidase; lacZ fragment
   3367..3795    +  rep_origin     f1 ori (sequence partly withheld): f1 bacteriophage origin of replication; arrow indicates direction of (+) strand synthesis
   3848..3952    +  promoter       AmpR promoter: bla
   3953..4813    +  CDS            AmpR: β-lactamase; bla; confers resistance to ampicillin, carbenicillin, and related antibiotics
   4984..5572    +  rep_origin     ori: high-copy-number ColE1/pMB1/pBR322/pUC origin of replication
   5755..5847    +  CDS            lacI (fragment): lac repressor; lacI; The lac repressor binds to the lac operator to inhibit transcription in E. coli. This inhibition can be relieved by adding lactose or isopropyl-β-D-thiogalactopyranoside (IPTG).
   5860..5881    +  protein_bind   CAP binding site: CAP binding activates transcription in the presence of cAMP. E. coli catabolite activator protein
   5896..5926    +  promoter       lac promoter: promoter for the E. coli lac operon
   5934..5950    +  protein_bind   lac operator: The lac repressor binds to the lac operator to inhibit transcription in E. coli. This inhibition can be relieved by adding lactose or isopropyl-β-D-thiogalactopyranoside (IPTG). lac repressor encoded by lacI
   5995..6013    +  promoter       T3 promoter: promoter for bacteriophage T3 RNA polymerase
   6041..6267    +  promoter       RSV promoter: Rous sarcoma virus enhancer/promoter
   6268..6448    +  LTR            5' LTR (truncated): truncated 5' long terminal repeat (LTR) from HIV-1
   6495..6620    +  misc_feature   HIV-1 Ψ: packaging signal of human immunodeficiency virus type 1
   6604..6967    +  CDS            HIV-1 gag (fragment): gag protein from human immunodeficiency virus 1; gag
   7113..7346    +  misc_feature   RRE: The Rev response element (RRE) of HIV-1 allows for Rev-dependent mRNA export from the nucleus to the cytoplasm.
   7723..7749    +  CDS            Rev (fragment): human immunodeficiency virus 1 (HIV-1) Rev protein; rev; enhances nuclear export of unspliced and incompletely spliced viral mRNAs
   7753..7993    +  promoter       U6 promoter: RNA polymerase III promoter for human U6 snRNA
   8023..8098    +  misc_RNA       gRNA scaffold: guide RNA scaffold for the Streptococcus pyogenes CRISPR/Cas9 system
   8154..8271    +  misc_feature   cPPT/CTS: central polypurine tract and central termination sequence of HIV-1
>Addgene plasmid #76673 | CSNK2A1 gRNA (BRDN0001145419) | addgene full sequence | sequence record 186282 | Addgene Assembled Sequence
CCCGGGTGCAAAGATGGATAAAGTTTTAAACAGAGAGGAATCTTTGCAGCTAATGGACCTTCTAGGTCTT
GAAAGGAGTGGGAATTGGCTCCGGTGCCCGTCAGTGGGCAGAGCGCACATCGCCCACAGTCCCCGAGAAG
TTGGGGGGAGGGGTCGGCAATTGATCCGGTGCCTAGAGAAGGTGGCGCGGGGTAAACTGGGAAAGTGATG
TCGTGTACTGGCTCCGCCTTTTTCCCGAGGGTGGGGGAGAACCGTATATAAGTGCAGTAGTCGCCGTGAA
CGTTCTTTTTCGCAACGGGTTTGCCGCCAGAACACAGGTAAGTGCCGTGTGTGGTTCCCGCGGGCCTGGC
CTCTTTACGGGTTATGGCCCTTGCGTGCCTTGAATTACTTCCACCTGGCTGCAGTACGTGATTCTTGATC
CCGAGCTTCGGGTTGGAAGTGGGTGGGAGAGTTCGAGGCCTTGCGCTTAAGGAGCCCCTTCGCCTCGTGC
TTGAGTTGAGGCCTGGCCTGGGCGCTGGGGCCGCCGCGTGCGAATCTGGTGGCACCTTCGCGCCTGTCTC
GCTGCTTTCGATAAGTCTCTAGCCATTTAAAATTTTTGATGACCTGCTGCGACGCTTTTTTTCTGGCAAG
ATAGTCTTGTAAATGCGGGCCAAGATCTGCACACTGGTATTTCGGTTTTTGGGGCCGCGGGCGGCGACGG
GGCCCGTGCGTCCCAGCGCACATGTTCGGCGAGGCGGGGCCTGCGAGCGCGGCCACCGAGAATCGGACGG
GGGTAGTCTCAAGCTGGCCGGCCTGCTCTGGTGCCTGGCCTCGCGCCGCCGTGTATCGCCCCGCCCTGGG
CGGCAAGGCTGGCCCGGTCGGCACCAGTTGCGTGAGCGGAAAGATGGCCGCTTCCCGGCCCTGCTGCAGG
GAGCTCAAAATGGAGGACGCGGCGCTCGGGAGAGCGGGCGGGTGAGTCACCCACACAAAGGAAAAGGGCC
TTTCCGTCCTCAGCCGTCGCTTCATGTGACTCCACGGAGTACCGGGCGCCGTCCAGGCACCTCGATTAGT
TCTCGAGCTTTTGGAGTACGTCGTCTTTAGGTTGGGGGGAGGGGTTTTATGCGATGGAGTTTCCCCACAC
TGAGTGGGTGGAGACTGAAGTTAGGCCAGCTTGGCACTTGATGTAATTCTCCTTGGAATTTGCCCTTTTT
GAGTTTGGATCTTGGTTCATTCTCAAGCCTCAGACAGTGGTTCAAAGTTTTTTTCTTCCATTTCAGGTGT
CGTGACGTACGGCCACCATGACCGAGTACAAGCCCACGGTGCGCCTCGCCACCCGCGACGACGTCCCCAG
GGCCGTACGCACCCTCGCCGCCGCGTTCGCCGACTACCCCGCCACGCGCCACACCGTCGATCCGGACCGC
CACATCGAGCGGGTCACCGAGCTGCAAGAACTCTTCCTCACGCGCGTCGGGCTCGACATCGGCAAGGTGT
GGGTCGCGGACGACGGCGCCGCCGTGGCGGTCTGGACCACGCCGGAGAGCGTCGAAGCGGGGGCGGTGTT
CGCCGAGATCGGCCCGCGCATGGCCGAGTTGAGCGGTTCCCGGCTGGCCGCGCAGCAACAGATGGAAGGC
CTCCTGGCGCCGCACCGGCCCAAGGAGCCCGCGTGGTTCCTGGCCACCGTCGGAGTCTCGCCCGACCACC
AGGGCAAGGGTCTGGGCAGCGCCGTCGTGCTCCCCGGAGTGGAGGCGGCCGAGCGCGCCGGGGTGCCCGC
CTTCCTGGAGACCTCCGCGCCCCGCAACCTCCCCTTCTACGAGCGGCTCGGCTTCACCGTCACCGCCGAC
GTCGAGGTGCCCGAAGGACCGCGCACCTGGTGCATGACCCGCAAGCCCGGTGCCTGAACGCGTTAAGTCG
ACAATCAACCTCTGGATTACAAAATTTGTGAAAGATTGACTGGTATTCTTAACTATGTTGCTCCTTTTAC
GCTATGTGGATACGCTGCTTTAATGCCTTTGTATCATGCTATTGCTTCCCGTATGGCTTTCATTTTCTCC
TCCTTGTATAAATCCTGGTTGCTGTCTCTTTATGAGGAGTTGTGGCCCGTTGTCAGGCAACGTGGCGTGG
TGTGCACTGTGTTTGCTGACGCAACCCCCACTGGTTGGGGCATTGCCACCACCTGTCAGCTCCTTTCCGG
GACTTTCGCTTTCCCCCTCCCTATTGCCACGGCGGAACTCATCGCCGCCTGCCTTGCCCGCTGCTGGACA
GGGGCTCGGCTGTTGGGCACTGACAATTCCGTGGTGTTGTCGGGGAAATCATCGTCCTTTCCTTGGCTGC
TCGCCTGTGTTGCCACCTGGATTCTGCGCGGGACGTCCTTCTGCTACGTCCCTTCGGCCCTCAATCCAGC
GGACCTTCCTTCCCGCGGCCTGCTGCCGGCTCTGCGGCCTCTTCCGCGTCTTCGCCTTCGCCCTCAGACG
AGTCGGATCTCCCTTTGGGCCGCCTCCCCGCGTCGACTTTAAGACCAATGACTTACAAGGCAGCTGTAGA
TCTTAGCCACTTTTTAAAAGAAAAGGGGGGACTGGAAGGGCTAATTCACTCCCAACGAAGACAAGATCTG
CTTTTTGCTTGTACTGGGTCTCTCTGGTTAGACCAGATCTGAGCCTGGGAGCTCTCTGGCTAACTAGGGA
ACCCACTGCTTAAGCCTCAATAAAGCTTGCCTTGAGTGCTTCAAGTAGTGTGTGCCCGTCTGTTGTGTGA
CTCTGGTAACTAGAGATCCCTCAGACCCTTTTAGTCAGTGTGGAAAATCTCTAGCAGTACGTATAGTAGT
TCATGTCATCTTATTATTCAGTATTTATAACTTGCAAAGAAATGAATATCAGAGAGTGAGAGGAACTTGT
TTATTGCAGCTTATAATGGTTACAAATAAAGCAATAGCATCACAAATTTCACAAATAAAGCATTTTTTTC
ACTGCATTCTAGTTGTGGTTTGTCCAAACTCATCAATGTATCTTATCATGTCTGGCTCTAGCTATCCCGC
CCCTAACTCCGCCCATCCCGCCCCTAACTCCGCCCAGTTCCGCCCATTCTCCGCCCCATGGCTGACTAAT
TTTTTTTATTTATGCAGAGGCCGAGGCCGCCTCGGCCTCTGAGCTATTCCAGAAGTAGTGAGGAGGCTTT
TTTGGAGGCCTAGGGACGTACCCAATTCGCCCTATAGTGAGTCGTATTACGCGCGCTCACTGGCCGTCGT
TTTACAACGTCGTGACTGGGAAAACCCTGGCGTTACCCAACTTAATCGCCTTGCAGCACATCCCCCTTTC
GCCAGCTGGCGTAATAGCGAAGAGGCCCGCACCGATCGCCCTTCCCAACAGTTGCGCAGCCTGAATGGCG
AATGGG
[124 nt withheld, positions 3367-3490]
C
[91 nt withheld, positions 3492-3582]
A
[49 nt withheld, positions 3584-3632]
CCTTTGACGTTGGAGTCCACGTTCTTT
[37 nt withheld, positions 3660-3696]
ACCCTATCTCGGTCTATTCTTTTGATTTATAAGGGATTTTGCCGATTTCGGCCTATTGGTTAAAAAATGA
GCTGATTTAACAAAAATTTAACGCGAATTTTAACAAAATATTAACGCTTACAATTTAGGTGGCACTTTTC
GGGGAAATGTGCGCGGAACCCCTATTTGTTTATTTTTCTAAATACATTCAAATATGTATCCGCTCATGAG
ACAATAACCCTGATAAATGCTTCAATAATATTGAAAAAGGAAGAGTATGAGTATTCAACATTTCCGTGTC
GCCCTTATTCCCTTTTTTGCGGCATTTTGCCTTCCTGTTTTTGCTCACCCAGAAACGCTGGTGAAAGTAA
AAGATGCTGAAGATCAGTTGGGTGCACGAGTGGGTTACATCGAACTGGATCTCAACAGCGGTAAGATCCT
TGAGAGTTTTCGCCCCGAAGAACGTTTTCCAATGATGAGCACTTTTAAAGTTCTGCTATGTGGCGCGGTA
TTATCCCGTATTGACGCCGGGCAAGAGCAACTCGGTCGCCGCATACACTATTCTCAGAATGACTTGGTTG
AGTACTCACCAGTCACAGAAAAGCATCTTACGGATGGCATGACAGTAAGAGAATTATGCAGTGCTGCCAT
AACCATGAGTGATAACACTGCGGCCAACTTACTTCTGACAACGATCGGAGGACCGAAGGAGCTAACCGCT
TTTTTGCACAACATGGGGGATCATGTAACTCGCCTTGATCGTTGGGAACCGGAGCTGAATGAAGCCATAC
CAAACGACGAGCGTGACACCACGATGCCTGTAGCAATGGCAACAACGTTGCGCAAACTATTAACTGGCGA
ACTACTTACTCTAGCTTCCCGGCAACAATTAATAGACTGGATGGAGGCGGATAAAGTTGCAGGACCACTT
CTGCGCTCGGCCCTTCCGGCTGGCTGGTTTATTGCTGATAAATCTGGAGCCGGTGAGCGTGGGTCTCGCG
GTATCATTGCAGCACTGGGGCCAGATGGTAAGCCCTCCCGTATCGTAGTTATCTACACGACGGGGAGTCA
GGCAACTATGGATGAACGAAATAGACAGATCGCTGAGATAGGTGCCTCACTGATTAAGCATTGGTAACTG
TCAGACCAAGTTTACTCATATATACTTTAGATTGATTTAAAACTTCATTTTTAATTTAAAAGGATCTAGG
TGAAGATCCTTTTTGATAATCTCATGACCAAAATCCCTTAACGTGAGTTTTCGTTCCACTGAGCGTCAGA
CCCCGTAGAAAAGATCAAAGGATCTTCTTGAGATCCTTTTTTTCTGCGCGTAATCTGCTGCTTGCAAACA
AAAAAACCACCGCTACCAGCGGTGGTTTGTTTGCCGGATCAAGAGCTACCAACTCTTTTTCCGAAGGTAA
CTGGCTTCAGCAGAGCGCAGATACCAAATACTGTTCTTCTAGTGTAGCCGTAGTTAGGCCACCACTTCAA
GAACTCTGTAGCACCGCCTACATACCTCGCTCTGCTAATCCTGTTACCAGTGGCTGCTGCCAGTGGCGAT
AAGTCGTGTCTTACCGGGTTGGACTCAAGACGATAGTTACCGGATAAGGCGCAGCGGTCGGGCTGAACGG
GGGGTTCGTGCACACAGCCCAGCTTGGAGCGAACGACCTACACCGAACTGAGATACCTACAGCGTGAGCT
ATGAGAAAGCGCCACGCTTCCCGAAGGGAGAAAGGCGGACAGGTATCCGGTAAGCGGCAGGGTCGGAACA
GGAGAGCGCACGAGGGAGCTTCCAGGGGGAAACGCCTGGTATCTTTATAGTCCTGTCGGGTTTCGCCACC
TCTGACTTGAGCGTCGATTTTTGTGATGCTCGTCAGGGGGGCGGAGCCTATGGAAAAACGCCAGCAACGC
GGCCTTTTTACGGTTCCTGGCCTTTTGCTGGCCTTTTGCTCACATGTTCTTTCCTGCGTTATCCCCTGAT
TCTGTGGATAACCGTATTACCGCCTTTGAGTGAGCTGATACCGCTCGCCGCAGCCGAACGACCGAGCGCA
GCGAGTCAGTGAGCGAGGAAGCGGAAGAGCGCCCAATACGCAAACCGCCTCTCCCCGCGCGTTGGCCGAT
TCATTAATGCAGCTGGCACGACAGGTTTCCCGACTGGAAAGCGGGCAGTGAGCGCAACGCAATTAATGTG
AGTTAGCTCACTCATTAGGCACCCCAGGCTTTACACTTTATGCTTCCGGCTCGTATGTTGTGTGGAATTG
TGAGCGGATAACAATTTCACACAGGAAACAGCTATGACCATGATTACGCCAAGCGCGCAATTAACCCTCA
CTAAAGGGAACAAAAGCTGGAGCTGCAAGCTTAATGTAGTCTTATGCAATACTCTTGTAGTCTTGCAACA
TGGTAACGATGAGTTAGCAACATGCCTTACAAGGAGAGAAAAAGCACCGTGCATGCCGATTGGTGGAAGT
AAGGTGGTACGATCGTGCCTTATTAGGAAGGCAACAGACGGGTCTGACATGGATTGGACGAACCACTGAA
TTGCCGCATTGCAGAGATATTGTATTTAAGTGCCTAGCTCGATACATAAACGGGTCTCTCTGGTTAGACC
AGATCTGAGCCTGGGAGCTCTCTGGCTAACTAGGGAACCCACTGCTTAAGCCTCAATAAAGCTTGCCTTG
AGTGCTTCAAGTAGTGTGTGCCCGTCTGTTGTGTGACTCTGGTAACTAGAGATCCCTCAGACCCTTTTAG
TCAGTGTGGAAAATCTCTAGCAGTGGCGCCCGAACAGGGACTTGAAAGCGAAAGGGAAACCAGAGGAGCT
CTCTCGACGCAGGACTCGGCTTGCTGAAGCGCGCACGGCAAGAGGCGAGGGGCGGCGACTGGTGAGTACG
CCAAAAATTTTGACTAGCGGAGGCTAGAAGGAGAGAGATGGGTGCGAGAGCGTCAGTATTAAGCGGGGGA
GAATTAGATCGCGATGGGAAAAAATTCGGTTAAGGCCAGGGGGAAAGAAAAAATATAAATTAAAACATAT
AGTATGGGCAAGCAGGGAGCTAGAACGATTCGCAGTTAATCCTGGCCTGTTAGAAACATCAGAAGGCTGT
AGACAAATACTGGGACAGCTACAACCATCCCTTCAGACAGGATCAGAAGAACTTAGATCATTATATAATA
CAGTAGCAACCCTCTATTGTGTGCATCAAAGGATAGAGATAAAAGACACCAAGGAAGCTTTAGACAAGAT
AGAGGAAGAGCAAAACAAAAGTAAGACCACCGCACAGCAAGCGGCCGCTGATCTTCAGACCTGGAGGAGG
AGATATGAGGGACAATTGGAGAAGTGAATTATATAAATATAAAGTAGTAAAAATTGAACCATTAGGAGTA
GCACCCACCAAGGCAAAGAGAAGAGTGGTGCAGAGAGAAAAAAGAGCAGTGGGAATAGGAGCTTTGTTCC
TTGGGTTCTTGGGAGCAGCAGGAAGCACTATGGGCGCAGCGTCAATGACGCTGACGGTACAGGCCAGACA
ATTATTGTCTGGTATAGTGCAGCAGCAGAACAATTTGCTGAGGGCTATTGAGGCGCAACAGCATCTGTTG
CAACTCACAGTCTGGGGCATCAAGCAGCTCCAGGCAAGAATCCTGGCTGTGGAAAGATACCTAAAGGATC
AACAGCTCCTGGGGATTTGGGGTTGCTCTGGAAAACTCATTTGCACCACTGCTGTGCCTTGGAATGCTAG
TTGGAGTAATAAATCTCTGGAACAGATTTGGAATCACACGACCTGGATGGAGTGGGACAGAGAAATTAAC
AATTACACAAGCTTAATACACTCCTTAATTGAAGAATCGCAAAACCAGCAAGAAAAGAATGAACAAGAAT
TATTGGAATTAGATAAATGGGCAAGTTTGTGGAATTGGTTTAACATAACAAATTGGCTGTGGTATATAAA
ATTATTCATAATGATAGTAGGAGGCTTGGTAGGTTTAAGAATAGTTTTTGCTGTACTTTCTATAGTGAAT
AGAGTTAGGCAGGGATATTCACCATTATCGTTTCAGACCCACCTCCCAACCCCGAGGGGACCCAGAGAGG
GCCTATTTCCCATGATTCCTTCATATTTGCATATACGATACAAGGCTGTTAGAGAGATAATTAGAATTAA
TTTGACTGTAAACACAAAGATATTAGTACAAAATACGTGACGTAGAAAGTAATAATTTCTTGGGTAGTTT
GCAGTTTTAAAATTATGTTTTAAAATGGACTATCATATGCTTACCGTAACTTGAAAGTATTTCGATTTCT
TGGCTTTATATATCTTGTGGAAAGGACGAAACACCGCTAGTTGGTGAGGATAGCCAGTTTTAGAGCTAGA
AATAGCAAGTTAAAATAAGGCTAGTCCGTTATCAACTTGAAAAAGTGGCACCGAGTCGGTGCTTTTTTAA
GCTTGGCGTAACTAGATCTTGAGACAAATGGCAGTATTCATCCACAATTTTAAAAGAAAAGGGGGGATTG
GGGGGTACAGTGCAGGGGAAAGAATAGTAGACATAATAGCAACAGACATACAAACTAAAGAATTACAAAA
ACAAATTACAAAAATTCAAAATTTTCGGGTTTATTACAGGGACAGCAGAGATCCACTTTGGCGCCGGCTC
GAGGGGG
