>Addgene plasmid #76673 | CSNK2A1 gRNA (BRDN0001145419) | depositor partial sequence | sequence record 144133 | Target Sequence
CTAGTTGGTGAGGATAGCCA
