>Addgene plasmid #76673 | CSNK2A1 gRNA (BRDN0001145419) | addgene partial sequence | sequence record 186281 | hU6-F
TGACGCTAGAAAGTAATAATTTCTTGGGTAGTTTGCAGTTTTAAAATTATGTTTTAAAATGGACTATCAT
ATGCTTACCGTAACTTGAAAGTATTTCGATTTCTTGGCTTTATATATCTTGTGGAAAGGACGAAACACCG
CTAGTTGGTGAGGATAGCCAGTTTTAGAGCTAGAAATAGCAAGTTAAAATAAGGCTAGTCCGTTATCAAC
TTGAAAAAGTGGCACCGAGTCGGTGCTTTTTTAAGCTTGGCGTAACTAGATCTTGAGACAAATGGCAGTA
TTCATCCACAATTTTAAAAGAAAAGGGGGGATTGGGGGGTACAGTGCAGGGGAAAGAATAGTAGACATAA
TAGCAACAGACATACAAACTAAAGAATTACAAAAACAAATTACAAAAATTCAAAATTTTCGGGTTTATTA
CAGGGACAGCAGAGATCCACTTTGGCGCCGGCTCGAGGGGGCCCGGGTGCAAAGATGGATAAAGTTTTAA
ACAGAGAGGAATCTTTGCAGCTAATGGACCTTCTAGGTCTTGAAAGGAGTGGGAATTGGCTCCGGTGCCC
GTCAGTGGGC
